Addgene plasmid #69300: pYPQ148
Purpose: (Empty Backbone) Golden Gate recipient and Gateway entry vector; assembly of 8 gRNAs
Depositing lab: Yiping Qi. Depositing organization: East Carolina University. Publication: A CRISPR/Cas9 toolbox for multiplexed plant genome editing and transcriptional regulation. Lowder LG, Paul JW, Baltes NJ, Voytas DF, Zhang Y, Zhang D, Tang X, Zheng X, Hsieh TF, Qi Y. Plant Physiol. 2015 Aug 21. pii: pp.00636.2015. 10.1104/pp.15.00636 PubMed 26297141.
Backbone
  Vector backbone: pYPQ104
  Vector type: CRISPR
Growth in bacteria
  Bacterial resistance: Spectinomycin, 50 μg/mL
  Growth temperature: 37°C
  Growth strain: DH5alpha
  Copy number: High Copy
Gene/Insert
  Gene/Insert name: None
Terms and licenses: Academic/Nonprofit Terms; Industry Terms: Not Available to Industry
How to cite: pYPQ148 was a gift from Yiping Qi (Addgene plasmid # 69300 ; http://n2t.net/addgene:69300 ; RRID:Addgene_69300)
