[The description below was written by a language model from this plasmid's Addgene catalogue record and pLannotate feature annotations shown in this document.]
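Description:
pYPQ148 is a small (about 3.3 kb) empty recipient plasmid from a plant CRISPR/Cas9 toolbox, built on the pYPQ104 backbone. It serves two roles at once: it is the destination for a Golden Gate assembly that joins eight guide RNA expression cassettes into a single array, and it is a Gateway entry clone from which that array can then be transferred by LR recombination. It carries no insert of its own. It replicates in E. coli from a high-copy ColE1/pUC-type origin and is selected with spectinomycin through the aadA (SmR) aminoglycoside adenylyltransferase gene. Short annotated fragments of an integron Pc promoter and a gentamicin resistance gene lie just upstream of aadA and appear to be remnants of the cassette's origin rather than functional markers.

The working region is flanked by attL5 and attL2 sites, which wrap around the plasmid's numbering origin. This attL pairing is the type used in multisite Gateway reactions, so the gRNA module can be combined with a second entry clone in a binary destination vector, although the record does not name the partner vectors. Between the att sites sits a pBluescript-derived lacZα segment with its CAP binding site, lac promoter and lac operator, along with T7 and T3 promoters and a remnant of the multiple cloning site. Such a placeholder is normally displaced during Golden Gate assembly, which would permit blue/white screening. The Type IIS sites themselves are not annotated and the record does not state which enzyme is used. rrnB T1 and T2 terminators upstream of attL5 insulate the cloning region from backbone transcription. The final assemblies are intended for multiplexed plant genome editing or transcriptional regulation.
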