Features (pLannotate 1.2.2; 19 found; start..end, strand, type, name):
     42..60      -  rep_origin     f1 ori (fragment): f1 bacteriophage origin of replication; arrow indicates direction of (+) strand synthesis
     65..220     -  CDS            lacZα (fragment): LacZα fragment of β-galactosidase; lacZ fragment
    228..246     +  promoter       T7 promoter: promoter for bacteriophage T7 RNA polymerase
    255..278     -  misc_feature   MCS (fragment): pBluescript multiple cloning site
    294..312     -  promoter       T3 promoter: promoter for bacteriophage T3 RNA polymerase
    357..373     -  protein_bind   lac operator: The lac repressor binds to the lac operator to inhibit transcription in E. coli. This inhibition can be relieved by adding lactose or isopropyl-β-D-thiogalactopyranoside (IPTG). lac repressor encoded by lacI
    381..411     -  promoter       lac promoter: promoter for the E. coli lac operon
    426..447     -  protein_bind   CAP binding site: CAP binding activates transcription in the presence of cAMP. E. coli catabolite activator protein
    512..611     -  protein_bind   attL2: mutant version of attL; recombination site for the Gateway® LR reaction LR Clonase™
    629..647     -  promoter       T7 promoter: promoter for bacteriophage T7 RNA polymerase
    837..860     +  promoter       Pc promoter (fragment): intI1 (promoter lies within the coding sequence); class 1 integron promoter
   1036..1092    +  CDS            GmR (fragment): gentamycin acetyltransferase; aacC1; confers resistance to gentamycin
   1099..1890    +  CDS            SmR: aminoglycoside adenylyltransferase (Murphy, 1985); aadA; confers resistance to spectinomycin and streptomycin
   1983..2571    +  rep_origin     ori: high-copy-number ColE1/pMB1/pBR322/pUC origin of replication
   2754..2846    +  CDS            lacI (fragment): lac repressor; lacI; The lac repressor binds to the lac operator to inhibit transcription in E. coli. This inhibition can be relieved by adding lactose or isopropyl-β-D-thiogalactopyranoside (IPTG).
   2901..2928    -  terminator     rrnB T2 terminator: transcription terminator T2 from the E. coli rrnB gene
   3060..3103    +  terminator     rrnB T1 terminator: Escherichia coli rrnB; transcription terminator T1 from the E. coli rrnB gene
   3150..3186    -  CDS            lacZα (fragment): LacZα fragment of β-galactosidase; lacZ fragment
   3202..3297    +  protein_bind   attL5: mutant version of attL; recombination site for the Gateway® LR reaction LR Clonase™
>Addgene plasmid #69300 | pYPQ148 | depositor full sequence | sequence record 123958 | Full Sequence
CTAGATAACGCAGGATCCCCAAGTGGTGGCTATCGAGACCGGCGCCGCTACAGGGCGCGTCCCATTCGCC
ATTCAGGCTGCGCAACTGTTGGGAAGGGCGATCGGTGCGGGCCTCTTCGCTATTACGCCAGCTGGCGAAA
GGGGGATGTGCTGCAAGGCGATTAAGTTGGGTAACGCCAGGGTTTTCCCAGTCACGACGTTGTAAAACGA
CGGCCAGTGAGCGCGCGTAATACGACTCACTATAGGGCGAATTGGGTACCGGGCCCCCCCTCGAGGTCCT
CCAGCTTTTGTTCCCTTTAGTGAGGGTTAATTGCGCGCTTGGCGTAATCATGGTCATAGCTGTTTCCTGT
GTGAAATTGTTATCCGCTCACAATTCCACACAACATACCAGCCGGAAGCATAAAGTGTAAAGCCTGGGGT
GCCTAATGAGTGAGCTAACTCACATTAATTGCGTTGCGCTCACTGCCCGCTTTCCACCGGTGGTCTCTTC
GAACTAGTAAGGGCGAATTCGACCCAGCTTTCTTGTACAAAGTTGGCATTATAAAAAATAATTGCTCATC
AATTTGTTGCAACGAACAGGTCACTATCAGTCAAAATAAAATCATTATTTGCCATCCAGCTGATATCCCC
TATAGTGAGTCGTATTACATGGTCATAGCTGTTTCCTGGCAGCTCTGGCCCGTGTCTCAAAATCTCTGAT
GTTACATTGCACAAGATAAAAATATATCATCATGCCTCCTCTGGACCAGCCAGGACAGAAATGCCTCGAC
TTCGCTGCTGCCCAAGGTTGCCGGGTGACGCACACCGTGGAAACGGATGAAGGCACGAACCCAGTGGACA
TAAGCCTGTTCGGTTCGTAAGCTGTAATGCAAGTAGCGTATGCGCTCACGCAACTGGTCCAGAACCTTGA
CCGAACGCAGCGGTGGTAACGGCGCAGTGGCGGTTTTCATGGCTTGTTATGACTGTTTTTTTGGGGTACA
GTCTATGCCTCGGGCATCCAAGCAGCAAGCGCGTTACGCCGTGGGTCGATGTTTGATGTTATGGAGCAGC
AACGATGTTACGCAGCAGGGCAGTCGCCCTAAAACAAAGTTAAACATTATGAGGGAAGCGGTGATCGCCG
AAGTATCGACTCAACTATCAGAGGTAGTTGGCGTCATCGAGCGCCATCTCGAACCGACGTTGCTGGCCGT
ACATTTGTACGGCTCCGCAGTGGATGGCGGCCTGAAGCCACACAGTGATATTGATTTGCTGGTTACGGTG
ACCGTAAGGCTTGATGAAACAACGCGGCGAGCTTTGATCAACGACCTTTTGGAAACTTCGGCTTCCCCTG
GAGAGAGCGAGATTCTCCGCGCTGTAGAAGTCACCATTGTTGTGCACGACGACATCATTCCGTGGCGTTA
TCCAGCTAAGCGCGAACTGCAATTTGGAGAATGGCAGCGCAATGACATTCTTGCAGGTATCTTCGAGCCA
GCCACGATCGACATTGATCTGGCTATCTTGCTGACAAAAGCAAGAGAACATAGCGTTGCCTTGGTAGGTC
CAGCGGCGGAGGAACTCTTTGATCCGGTTCCTGAACAGGATCTATTTGAGGCGCTAAATGAAACCTTAAC
GCTATGGAACTCGCCGCCCGACTGGGCTGGCGATGAGCGAAATGTAGTGCTTACGTTGTCCCGCATTTGG
TACAGCGCAGTAACCGGCAAAATCGCGCCGAAGGATGTCGCTGCCGACTGGGCAATGGAGCGCCTGCCGG
CCCAGTATCAGCCCGTCATACTTGAAGCTAGACAGGCTTATCTTGGACAAGAAGAAGATCGCTTGGCCTC
GCGCGCAGATCAGTTGGAAGAATTTGTCCACTACGTGAAAGGCGAGATCACCAAGGTAGTCGGCAAATAA
CCCTCGAGCCACCCATGACCAAAATCCCTTAACGTGAGTTACGCGTCGTTCCACTGAGCGTCAGACCCCG
TAGAAAAGATCAAAGGATCTTCTTGAGATCCTTTTTTTCTGCGCGTAATCTGCTGCTTGCAAACAAAAAA
ACCACCGCTACCAGCGGTGGTTTGTTTGCCGGATCAAGAGCTACCAACTCTTTTTCCGAAGGTAACTGGC
TTCAGCAGAGCGCAGATACCAAATACTGTCCTTCTAGTGTAGCCGTAGTTAGGCCACCACTTCAAGAACT
CTGTAGCACCGCCTACATACCTCGCTCTGCTAATCCTGTTACCAGTGGCTGCTGCCAGTGGCGATAAGTC
GTGTCTTACCGGGTTGGACTCAAGACGATAGTTACCGGATAAGGCGCAGCGGTCGGGCTGAACGGGGGGT
TCGTGCACACAGCCCAGCTTGGAGCGAACGACCTACACCGAACTGAGATACCTACAGCGTGAGCATTGAG
AAAGCGCCACGCTTCCCGAAGGGAGAAAGGCGGACAGGTATCCGGTAAGCGGCAGGGTCGGAACAGGAGA
GCGCACGAGGGAGCTTCCAGGGGGAAACGCCTGGTATCTTTATAGTCCTGTCGGGTTTCGCCACCTCTGA
CTTGAGCGTCGATTTTTGTGATGCTCGTCAGGGGGGCGGAGCCTATGGAAAAACGCCAGCAACGCGGCCT
TTTTACGGTTCCTGGCCTTTTGCTGGCCTTTTGCTCACATGTTCTTTCCTGCGTTATCCCCTGATTCTGT
GGATAACCGTATTACCGCCTTTGAGTGAGCTGATACCGCTCGCCGCAGCCGAACGACCGAGCGCAGCGAG
TCAGTGAGCGAGGAAGCGGAAGAGCGCCCAATACGCAAACCGCCTCTCCCCGCGCGTTGGCCGATTCATT
AATGCAGCTGGCACGACAGGTTTCCCGACTGGAAAGCGGGCAGTGAGCGCAACGCAATTAATACGCGTAC
CGCTCGCCAGGAAGAGTTTGTAGAAACGCAAAAAGGCCATCCGTCAGGATGGCCTTCTGCTTAGTTTGAT
GCCTGGCAGTTTATGGCGGGCGTCCTGCCCGCCACCCTCCGGGCCGTTGCTTCACAACGTTCAAATCCGC
TCCCGGCGGATTTGTCCTACTCAGGAGAGCGTTCACCGACAAACAACAGATAAAACGAAAGGCCCAGTCT
TCCGACTGAGCCTTTCGTTTTATTTGATGCCTGGCAGTTCCCTACTCTCGCGTTAACGCTTGCATGGATG
TTTTCCCAGTCACGACGTTGTAAAACGACGGCCAGTCTTAAGCTCGGGCCCAAATAATGATTTTATTTTG
ACTGATAGTGACCTGTTCGTTGCAACAAATTGATGAGCAATGCTTTTTTATAATGCCAACTTTGTATACA
AAAGTTGCCCCATGGCGTTCCCT
