>Addgene plasmid #69300 | pYPQ148 | addgene partial sequence | sequence record 123959 | T3 5'-GCAATTAACCCTCACTAAAGG-3'
TCGAGGGGGGGCCCGGTACCCAATTCGCCCTATAGTGAGTCGTATTACGCGCGCTCACTGGCCGTCGTTT
TACAACGTCGTGACTGGGAAAACCCTGGCGTTACCCAACTTAATCGCCTTGCAGCACATCCCCCTTTCGC
CAGCTGGCGTAATAGCGAAGAGGCCCGCACCGATCGCCCTTCCCAACAGTTGCGCAGCCTGAATGGCGAA
TGGGACGCGCCCTGTAGCGGCGCCGGTCTCGATAGCCACCACTTGGGGATCCTGCGTTATCTAGAGGGAA
CGCCATGGGGCAACTTTTGTATACAAAGTTGGCATTATAAAAAAGCATTGCTCATCAATTTGTTGCAACG
A
