>Addgene plasmid #69300 | pYPQ148 | addgene partial sequence | sequence record 123960 | pBR322ori-3 5'-tttgtttgcaagcagcagat-3'
CAAGAAGATCCTTTGATCTTTTCTACGGGGTCTGACGCTCAGTGGAACGACGCGTAACTCACGTTAAGGG
ATTTTGGTCATGGGTGGCTCGAGGGTTATTTGCCGACTACCTTGGTGATCTCGCCTTTCACGTAGTGGAC
AAATTCTTCCAACTGATCTGCGCGCGAGGCCAAGCGATCTTCTTCTTGTCCAAGATAAGCCTGTCTAGCT
TCAAGTATGACGGGCTGATACTGGGCCGGCAGGCGCTCCATTGCCCAGTCGGCAGCGACATCCTTCGGCG
CGATTTTGCCGGTTACTGCGCTGTACCAAATGCGGGACAACGTAAGCACTACATTTCGCTCATCGCCAGC
CCAGTCGGGCGGCGAGTTCCATAGCGTTAAGGTTTCATTTAGCGCCTCAAATAGATCCTGTTCAGGAACC
GGATCAAAGAGTTCCTCCGCCGCTGGACCTACCAAGGCAACGCTATGTTCTCTTGCTTTTGTCAGCAAGA
TAGCCAGATCAATGTCGATCGTGGCTGGCTCGAAGATACCTGCAAGAATGTCATTGCGCTGCCATTCTCC
AAATTGCAGTTCGCGCTTAGCTGGATAACGCCACGGAATGATGTCGTCGTGCACAACAATGGTGACTTCT
ACAGCGCGGAGAATCTCGCTCTCTCCAGGGGAAGCCGAAGTTTCCAAAAGGTCGTTGATCAAAGCTCGCC
GCGTTGTTTCATCAAGCCTTACGGTCACCGTAACCAGCAAATCAATATCACTGTGTGGCTTCAGGCCGCC
ATCCACTGCGGAGCCGTACAAATGTACGGCCAGCAACGTCGGTTCGAGATGGCGCTCGATGACGCCAACT
ACCTCTGATAGTTGAGTCGATACTTCGGCGATCACCGCTTCCCTCATAATGTTTAACTTTGTTTTAGGGC
GACTGCCCTGCTGCGTAACATCGTTGCTGCTCCATAACATCAAACATCGACCCACGGCGTAACGCGCTTG
CTGCTTGGATGCCCGAGGCATAGACTGTACCCCAAAAAAACAGTC
